>Addgene plasmid #148229 | pAc5.1B-lambdaN-HA-DmSquid_AA | depositor full sequence | sequence record 290677 | Full Sequence
CTTCAAGGAATTAATTCTATATTCTAAAAACACAAATGATACTTCTAAAAAAAATCATGAATGGCATCAA
CTCTGAATCAAATCTTTGCAGATGCACCTACTTCTCATTTCCACTGTCACATCATTTTTCCAGATCTCGC
TGCCTGTTATGTGGCCCACAAACCAAGACACGTTTTATGGCCATTAAAGCTGGCTGATCGTCGCCAAACA
CCAAATACATATCAATATGTACATTCGAGAAAGAAGCGATCAAAGAAGCGTCTTCGGGCGAGTAGGAGAA
TGCGGAGGAGAAGGAGAACGAGCTGATCTAGTATCTCTCCACAATCCAATGCCAACTGACCAACTGGCCA
TATTCGGAGCAATTTGAAGCCAATTTCCATCGCCTGGCGATCGCTCCATTCTTGGCTATATGTTTTTCAC
CGTTCCCGGGGCCATTTTCAAAGACTCGTCGGTAAGATAAGATTGTGTCACTCGCTGTCTCTCTTCATTT
GTCGAAGAATGCTGAGGAATTTCGCGATGACGTCGGCGAGTATTTTGAAGAATGAGAATAATTTGTATTT
ATACGAAAATCAGTTAGTGGAATTTTCTACAAAAACATGTTATCTATAGATAATTTTGTTGCAAAATATG
TTGACTATGACAAAGATTGTATGTATATACCTTTAATGTATTCTCATTTTCTTATGTATTTATAATGGCA
ATGATGATACTGATGATATTTTAAGATGATGCCAGACCACAGGCTGATTTCTGCGTCTTTTGCCGAACGC
AGTGCATGTGCGGTTGTTGTTTTTTGGAATAGTTTCAATTTTCGGACTGTCCGCTTTGATTTCAGTTTCT
TGGCTTATTCAAAAAGCAAAGTAAAGCCAAAAAAGCGAGATGGCAATACCAAATGCGGCAAAACGGTAGT
GGAAGGAAAGGGGTGCGGGGCAGCGGAAGGAAGGGTGGGGCGGGGCGTGGCGGGGTCTGTGGCTGGGCGC
GACGTCACCGACGTTGGAGCCACTCCTTTGACCATGTGTGCGTGTGTGTATTATTCGTGTCTCGCCACTC
GCCGGTTGTTTTTTTCTTTTTATCTCGCTCTCTCTAGCGCCATCTCGTACGCATGCTCAACGCACCGCAT
GTTGCCGTGTCCTTTATGCGTCATTTTGGCTCGAAATAGGCAATTATTTAAACAAAGATTAGTCAACGAA
AACGCTAAAATAAATAAGTCTACAATATGGTTACTTATTGCCATGTGTGTGCAGCCAACGATAGCAACAA
AAGCAACAACACAGTGGCTTTCCCTCTTTCACTTTTTGTTTGCAAGCGCGTGCGAGCAAGACGGCACGAC
CGGCAAACGCAATTACGCTGACAAAGAGCAGACGAAGTTTTGGCCGAAAAACATCAAGGCGCCTGATACG
AATGCATTTGCAATAACAATTGCGATATTTAATATTGTTTATGAAGCTGTTTGACTTCAAAACACACAAA
AAAAAAAATAAAACAAATTATTTGAAAGAGAATTAGGAATCGGACAGCTTATCGTTACGGGCTAACAGCA
CACCGAGACGAAATAGCTTACCTGACGTCACAGCCTCTGGAAGAACTGCCGCCAAGCAGAGAGAGAGAGA
AAAAGAGGGAGAGCAGCTTAGACCGCATGTGCTTGTGTGTGAGGCGTCTCTCTCTTCGTCTCCTGTTTGC
GCAAACGCATAGACTGCACTGAGAAAATCGATTACCTATTTTTTATGAATGAATATTTGCACTATTACTA
TTCAAAACTATTAAGATAGCAATCACATTCAATAGCCAAATACTATACCACCTGAGCGATGCAACGAAAT
GATCAATTTGAGCAAAAATGCTGCATATTTAGGACGGCATCATTATAGAAATGCTTCTTGCTGTGTACTT
TTCTCTCGTCTGGCAGCTGTTTCGCCGTTATTGTTAAAACCGGCTTAAGTTAGGTGTGTTTTCTACGACT
AGTGATGCCCCTACTAGAAGATGTGTGTTGCACAAATGTCCCTGAATAACCAATTTGAAGTGCAGATAGC
AGTAAACGTAAGCTAATATGAATATTATTTAACTGTAATGTTTTAATATCGCTGGACATTACTAATAAAC
CCACTATAAACACATGTACATATGTATGTTTTGGCATACAATGAGTAGTTGGGGAAAAAATGTGTAAAAG
CACCGTGACCATCACAGCATAAAGATAACCAGCTGAAGTATCGAATATGAGTAACCCCCAAATTGAATCA
CATGCCGCAACTGATAGGACCCATGGAAGTACACTCTTCATGGCGATATACAAGACACACACAAGCACGA
ACACCCAGTTGCGGAGGAAATTCTCCGTAAATGAAAACCCAATCGGCGAACAATTCATACCCATATATGG
TAAAAGTTTTGAACGCGACTTGAGAGCGGAGAGCATTGCGGCTGATAAGGTTTTAGCGCTAAGCGGGCTT
TATAAAACGGGCTGCGGGACCAGTTTTCATATCACTACCGTTTGAGTTCTTGTGCTGTGTGGATACTCCT
CCCGACACAAAGCCGCTCCATCAGCCAGCAGTCGTCTAATCCAGAGACCCCGGATCGGGGTACCAACATG
GACGCACAAACACGACGACGTGAGCGTCGCGCTGAGAAACAAGCTCAATGGAAAGCTGCAAACGGTGGAT
CTCCTCCACATATGGCTTACCCATACGATGTTCCAGATTACGCTCCTCCAAGCTTGAATTCTGCAGATAT
CATGGCCGAGAACAAGCAAGTGGATACAGAAATAAACGGCGAGGATTTCACCAAGGACGTGACTGCCGAC
GGTCCGGGATCTGAAAATGGTGATGCGGGCGCCGCCGGCTCGACCAACGGCAGTTCGGACAACCAATCGG
CCGCATCCGGCCAGCGGGACGACGACAGGAAACTGTTTGTCGGTGGTCTGAGCTGGGAAACGACTGAGAA
GGAACTCCGCGATCACTTCGGCAAATATGGCGAGATCGAGAGCATCAATGTCAAGACAGATCCCCAGACC
GGTCGGTCCCGAGGATTCGCCTTCATCGTGTTTACAAACACCGAGGCCATTGACAAAGTCAGCGCCGCGG
ATGAGCACATAATCAACAGCAAGAAGGTCGATCCCAAGAAGGCCAAGGCCAGGCACGGCAAGATCTTTGT
CGGCGGCCTCACCACAGAGATCAGCGATGAGGAGATTAAGACCTACTTTGGACAGTTCGGCAATATCGTC
GAGGTGGAGATGCCATTCGACAAGCAAAAGTCGCAGCGCAAAGGATTCTGCTTCATCACCTTCGATTCGG
AGCAGGTGGTGACAGATTTGCTGAAGACGCCCAAGCAGAAGATCGCCGGCAAGGAGGTCGATGTTAAGCG
TGCGACGCCCAAGCCGGAGAACCAGATGATGGGCGGTATGCGTGGTGGACCACGCGGTGGTATGCGCGGC
GGACGCGGTGGCTACGGAGGACGAGGTGGCTACAACAACCAGTGGGACGGACAGGGATCATACGGCGGCT
ATGGCGGCGGCTACGGCGGATATGGTGCCGGTGGTTATGGCGACTACTATGCCGGCGGCTACTATAATGG
ATATGACTACGGTTATGGTAAATACAACAAACAACAAAGTAGTGCTCAAAACAATTATTACAATAACAAC
ACGTCGAGTAATTACCATCAAAACAAGAACAATAGCAACAACTATCAGCAGTTCTAATCTAGAGGGCCCG
CGGTTCGAAGGTAAGCCTATCCCTAACCCTCTCCTCGGTCTCGATTCTACGCGTACCGGTCATCATCACC
ATCACCATTGAGTTTAAACCCGCTGATCAGCCTCGACTGTGCCTTCTAAGGCCTGAGCTCGCTGATCAGC
CTCGATCGAGGATCCAGACATGATAAGATACATTGATGAGTTTGGACAAACCACAACTAGAATGCAGTGA
AAAAAATGCTTTATTTGTGAAATTTGTGATGCTATTGCTTTATTTGTAACCATTATAAGCTGCAATAAAC
AAGTTAACAACAACAATTGCATTCATTTTATGTTTCAGGTTCAGGGGGAGGTGTGGGAGGTTTTTTAAAG
CAAGTAAAACCTCTACAAATGTGGTATGGCTGATTATGATCAGTCGACCGATGCCCTTGAGAGCCTTCAA
CCCAGTCAGCTCCTTCCGGTGGGCGCGGGGCATGACTATCGTCGCCGCACTTATGACTGTCTTCTTTATC
ATGCAACTCGTAGGACAGGTGCCGGCAGCGCTCTGGGTCATTTTCGGCGAGGACCGCTTTCGCTGGAGCG
CGACGATGATCGGCCTGTCGCTTGCGGTATTCGGAATCTTGCACGCCCTCGCTCAAGCCTTCGTCACTGG
TCCCGCCACCAAACGTTTCGGCGAGAAGCAGGCCATTATCGCCGGCATGGCGGCCGACGCGCTGGGCTAC
GTCTTGCTGGCGTTCGCGACGCGAGGCTGGATGGCCTTCCCCATTATGATTCTTCTCGCTTCCGGCGGCA
TCGGGATGCCCGCGTTGCAGGCCATGCTGTCCAGGCAGGTAGATGACGACCATCAGGGACAGCTTCAAGG
ATCGCTCGCGGCTCTTACCAGCCAGCAAAAGGCCAGGAACCGTAAAAAGGCCGCGTTGCTGGCGTTTTTC
CATAGGCTCCGCCCCCCTGACGAGCATCACAAAAATCGACGCTCAAGTCAGAGGTGGCGAAACCCGACAG
GACTATAAAGATACCAGGCGTTTCCCCCTGGAAGCTCCCTCGTGCGCTCTCCTGTTCCGACCCTGCCGCT
TACCGGATACCTGTCCGCCTTTCTCCCTTCGGGAAGCGTGGCGCTTTCTCAATGCTCACGCTGTAGGTAT
CTCAGTTCGGTGTAGGTCGTTCGCTCCAAGCTGGGCTGTGTGCACGAACCCCCCGTTCAGCCCGACCGCT
GCGCCTTATCCGGTAACTATCGTCTTGAGTCCAACCCGGTAAGACACGACTTATCGCCACTGGCAGCAGC
CACTGGTAACAGGATTAGCAGAGCGAGGTATGTAGGCGGTGCTACAGAGTTCTTGAAGTGGTGGCCTAAC
TACGGCTACACTAGAAGGACAGTATTTGGTATCTGCGCTCTGCTGAAGCCAGTTACCTTCGGAAAAAGAG
TTGGTAGCTCTTGATCCGGCAAACAAACCACCGCTGGTAGCGGTGGTTTTTTTGTTTGCAAGCAGCAGAT
TACGCGCAGAAAAAAAGGATCTCAAGAAGATCCTTTGATCTTTTCTACGGGGTCTGACGCTCAGTGGAAC
GAAAACTCACGTTAAGGGATTTTGGTCATGAGATTATCAAAAAGGATCTTCACCTAGATCCTTTTAAATT
AAAAATGAAGTTTTAAATCAATCTAAAGTATATATGAGTAAACTTGGTCTGACAGTTACCAATGCTTAAT
CAGTGAGGCACCTATCTCAGCGATCTGTCTATTTCGTTCATCCATAGTTGCCTGACTCCCCGTCGTGTAG
ATAACTACGATACGGGAGGGCTTACCATCTGGCCCCAGTGCTGCAATGATACCGCGAGACCCACGCTCAC
CGGCTCCAGATTTATCAGCAATAAACCAGCCAGCCGGAAGGGCCGAGCGCAGAAGTGGTCCTGCAACTTT
ATCCGCCTCCATCCAGTCTATTAATTGTTGCCGGGAAGCTAGAGTAAGTAGTTCGCCAGTTAATAGTTTG
CGCAACGTTGTTGCCATTGCTGCAGGCATCGTGGTGTCACGCTCGTCGTTTGGTATGGCTTCATTCAGCT
CCGGTTCCCAACGATCAAGGCGAGTTACATGATCCCCCATGTTGTGCAAAAAAGCGGTTAGCTCCTTCGG
TCCTCCGATCGTTGTCAGAAGTAAGTTGGCCGCAGTGTTATCACTCATGGTTATGGCAGCACTGCATAAT
TCTCTTACTGTCATGCCATCCGTAAGATGCTTTTCTGTGACTGGTGAGTACTCAACCAAGTCATTCTGAG
AATAGTGTATGCGGCGACCGAGTTGCTCTTGCCCGGCGTCAACACGGGATAATACCGCGCCACATAGCAG
AACTTTAAAAGTGCTCATCATTGGAAAACGTTCTTCGGGGCGAAAACTCTCAAGGATCTTACCGCTGTTG
AGATCCAGTTCGATGTAACCCACTCGTGCACCCAACTGATCTTCAGCATCTTTTACTTTCACCAGCGTTT
CTGGGTGAGCAAAAACAGGAAGGCAAAATGCCGCAAAAAAGGGAATAAGGGCGACACGGAAATGTTGAAT
ACTCATACTCTTCCTTTTTCAATATTATTGAAGCATTTATCAGGGTTATTGTCTCATGAGCGGATACATA
TTTGAATGTATTTAGAAAAATAAACAAATAGGGGTTCCGCGCACATTTCCCCGAAAAGTGCCACCTGACG
TCTAAGAAACCATTATTATCATGACATTAACCTATAAAAATAGGCGTATCACGAGGCCCTTTCGT
Features (pLannotate 1.2.2; 11 found; start..end, strand, type, name):
     56..2568    +  promoter       Ac5 promoter: Drosophila melanogaster actin 5C promoter
   2588..2653    +  CDS            N (fragment): REGN_LAMBD - Experimental evidence at protein level: Swiss-Prot protein existence level 1. Plays a role as a transcriptional antitermination factor that allows the virus to initiate its lytic phase. Activates expression of the delayed viral early genes by modifying host RNA polymerase (RNAP) into a form that is resistant to termination signals. This antitermination function requires the host NusA protein which serves to stabilize the interaction between antitermination protein N and host RNA polymerase. From Escherichia phage lambda (Bacteriophage lambda).
   2678..2704    +  CDS            3xHA (fragment): three tandem HA epitope tags
   2732..3595    +  CDS            sqd (fragment): SQD_DROME - Also known as hrp40. Experimental evidence at protein level: Swiss-Prot protein existence level 1. This protein is a component of ribonucleosomes. Could be needed to organize a concentration gradient of a dorsalizing morphogen (Dm) originating in the germinal vesicle. At least one of the isoforms is essential in somatic tissues. From Drosophila melanogaster (Fruit fly).
   3720..3761    +  CDS            V5 tag: epitope tag from simian virus 5
   3861..3995    -  polyA_signal   SV40 poly(A) signal: SV40 polyadenylation signal
   4018..4102    -  CDS            large T antigen (fragment): large T antigen from SV40 (simian virus 40)
   4103..4573    +  CDS            TcR (fragment): tetracycline efflux protein; tet; confers resistance to tetracycline
   4617..5205    -  rep_origin     ori: high-copy-number ColE1/pMB1/pBR322/pUC origin of replication
   5376..6236    -  CDS            AmpR: β-lactamase; bla; confers resistance to ampicillin, carbenicillin, and related antibiotics
   6237..6341    -  promoter       AmpR promoter: bla
