[The description below was written by a language model from this plasmid's Addgene catalogue record and pLannotate feature annotations shown in this document.]
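Description:
pAc5.1B-lambdaN-HA-DmSquid_AA is a 6,435-nt insect expression plasmid. The catalogue lists the backbone as unknown, although the name and annotated features point to a pAc5.1-type vector. It is propagated in E. coli through a ColE1/pUC-family origin and selected with ampicillin via the β-lactamase gene and its bla promoter. The record lists it as low copy even though the annotated origin is of the high-copy type. A fragment of a tetracycline resistance gene and a short SV40 large T antigen fragment are also annotated; these look like backbone remnants rather than functional elements.

The expression cassette is driven by the Drosophila melanogaster actin 5C (Ac5) promoter, a strong constitutive promoter commonly used in cultured fly cells, and ends with an SV40 polyadenylation signal. The coding region starts with a short fragment of bacteriophage lambda N protein, followed by an HA epitope (annotated as a partial 3xHA match, consistent in length with a single HA tag), and then the Drosophila Squid (sqd, also called hrp40) ORF. Squid is an hnRNP-type component of ribonucleoprotein particles, and the depositor states that the ORF derives from transcript variant A. A V5 tag from the vector lies downstream of the insert, but the record does not say whether it is in frame or is preceded by a stop codon.

The lambdaN peptide binds boxB RNA hairpins, so fusions of this kind are typically used in tethering assays, where the protein is recruited to a boxB-containing reporter mRNA to measure its effect on translation or stability. The record itself states only insect expression of DmSquid. It does not explain the "AA" suffix, and the sequence is depositor-supplied and may be theoretical.
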