Addgene plasmid #148229: pAc5.1B-lambdaN-HA-DmSquid_AA
Purpose: Insect Expression of DmSquid
Depositing lab: Elisa Izaurralde. Depositing organization: Max Planck Institute for Developmental Biology.
Backbone
  Vector backbone: Unknown
  Vector type: Insect Expression
Growth in bacteria
  Bacterial resistance: Ampicillin, 100 μg/mL
  Growth temperature: 37°C
  Growth strain: DH5alpha
  Copy number: Low Copy
Gene/Insert
  Gene/Insert name: DmSquid
  Species: D. melanogaster (fly)
  Entrez Gene: sqd (a.k.a. CG16901, CG17791, Dmel\CG16901, fs(3)00048, hnRNP 1, Hrb87, Hrb87Fb, hrp40, Hrp40, HRP40, l(3)EP3631, l(3)j4B4, l(3)j6E3, l(3)j8)
  Cloning method: Unknown
Terms and licenses: Academic/Nonprofit Terms; Industry Terms: Not Available to Industry
Depositor comments: ORF extracted from variant A NCBI: NM_169529.3 or Uniprot.: Q08473-2 Plasmids from this collection were made available to the research community and donated after the lab closed. Please note that the sequence provided by the depositing laboratory may be theoretical/predicted or based on Sanger sequencing results. There may be discrepancies between sequencing results obtained by Addgene and the depositor sequence. If an Addgene verified sequence is not available, please contact before placing your order to request that our lab fully sequence the plasmid.
How to cite: pAc5.1B-lambdaN-HA-DmSquid_AA was a gift from Elisa Izaurralde (Addgene plasmid # 148229 ; http://n2t.net/addgene:148229 ; RRID:Addgene_148229)
